Addgene plasmid #54801: mCherry-miniSOG-C1
Purpose: (Empty Backbone) Localization: C1 Cloning Vector, Excitation: 448 / 473, Emission: 500 / 528
Depositing lab: Michael Davidson. Depositing organization: Florida State University, Tallahassee. Publication: A genetically encoded tag for correlated light and electron microscopy of intact cells, tissues, and organisms. Shu X, Lev-Ram V, Deerinck TJ, Qi Y, Ramko EB, Davidson MW, Jin Y, Ellisman MH, Tsien RY. PLoS Biol. 2011 Apr;9(4):e1001041. doi: 10.1371/journal.pbio.1001041. Epub 2011 Apr 5. PubMed 21483721.
Backbone
  Vector backbone: mCherry-miniSOG-C1
  Backbone size (bp): 5500
  Vector type: Mammalian Expression
  Selectable markers: Neomycin (select with G418)
  Tag / fusion protein: mCherry-miniSOG (N terminal on backbone)
Growth in bacteria
  Bacterial resistance: Kanamycin, 50 μg/mL
  Growth temperature: 37°C
  Growth strain: DH5alpha
  Copy number: High Copy
Gene/Insert
  Gene/Insert name: None
  Tag / fusion protein: mCherry-miniSOG (N terminal on backbone)
Terms and licenses: Academic/Nonprofit Terms; Industry Terms: Not Available to Industry
Depositor comments: . Excitation = 448 / 473; Emission = 500 / 528
How to cite: mCherry-miniSOG-C1 was a gift from Michael Davidson (Addgene plasmid # 54801 ; http://n2t.net/addgene:54801 ; RRID:Addgene_54801)
