[The description below was written by a language model from this plasmid's Addgene catalogue record.]
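Description:
mCherry-miniSOG-C1 is an empty mammalian expression backbone of about 5.5 kb, designed as a "C1"-style cloning vector. It carries no gene of interest. Instead, the backbone encodes a tandem mCherry-miniSOG tag, and the user's coding sequence is inserted downstream so that the tag sits at the N terminus of the resulting fusion protein. The plasmid is propagated in E. coli as a high-copy plasmid under kanamycin selection. It also carries a neomycin resistance marker, so stably transfected mammalian cells can be selected with G418. The record does not state the promoter driving the fusion, the origin of replication or the polyadenylation signal, and no feature table is available to confirm them.

The two parts of the tag do different jobs. mCherry is a monomeric red fluorescent protein used for conventional live- or fixed-cell fluorescence imaging. miniSOG is a small flavin-binding green fluorescent protein that generates singlet oxygen when illuminated with blue light. The recorded spectral values, excitation peaks at 448 and 473 nm and emission peaks at 500 and 528 nm, are those of the miniSOG part. The singlet oxygen can locally photo-oxidise diaminobenzidine into an osmiophilic, electron-dense deposit that is visible by electron microscopy. A protein cloned into this vector can therefore be located by red or green fluorescence and then mapped at ultrastructural resolution in the same sample, in line with the associated work on a genetically encoded tag for correlated light and electron microscopy. The typical use is building N-terminally tagged fusions for localisation studies in transfected mammalian cells.
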