>Addgene plasmid #54801 | mCherry-miniSOG-C1 | depositor partial sequence | sequence record 85200 | insert sequence
GTCAGATCCGCTAGCGCTACCGGTCGCCACCATGGAGAAGAGCTTCGTGATCACCGACCCCCGCCTGCCC
GACAACCCCATCATCTTCGCCAGCGACGGCTTCCTGGAGCTGACCGAGTACAGCAGAGAGGAGATCCTGG
GCCGCAACGGCCGCTTCCTGCAGGGCCCCGAGACCGACCAGGCCACCGTGCAGAAGATCCGCGACGCCAT
CCGCGACCAGCGCGAGATCACCGTGCAGCTGATCAACTACACCAAGAGCGGCAAGAAGTTCTGGAACCTG
CTGCACCTGCAGCCCATGCGCGACCAGAAGGGCGAGCTGCAGTACTTCATCGGCGTGCAGCTGGACGGCG
GCGGCATGGTGAGCAAGGGCGAGGAGGATAACATGGCCATCATCAAGGAGTTCATGCGCTTCAAGGTGCA
CATGGAGGGCTCCGTGAACGGCCACGAGTTCGAGATCGAGGGCGAGGGCGAGGGCCGCCCCTACGAGGGC
ACCCAGACCGCCAAGCTGAAGGTGACCAAGGGTGGCCCCCTGCCCTTCGCCTGGGACATCCTGTCCCCTC
AGTTCATGTACGGCTCCAAGGCCTACGTGAAGCACCCCGCCGACATCCCCGACTACTTGAAGCTGTCCTT
CCCCGAGGGCTTCAAGTGGGAGCGCGTGATGAACTTCGAGGACGGCGGCGTGGTGACCGTGACCCAGGAC
TCCTCCCTGCAGGACGGCGAGTTCATCTACAAGGTGAAGCTGCGCGGCACCAACTTCCCCTCCGACGGCC
CCGTAATGCAGAAGAAGACCATGGGCTGGGAGGCCTCCTCCGAGCGGATGTACCCCGAGGACGGCGCCCT
GAAGGGCGAGATCAAGCAGAGGCTGAAGCTGAAGGACGGCGGCCACTACGACGCTGAGGTCAAGACCACC
TACAAGGCCAAGAAGCCCGTGCAGCTGCCCGGCGCCTACAACGTCAACATCAAGTTGGACATCACCTCCC
ACAACG
