>Addgene plasmid #54801 | mCherry-miniSOG-C1 | depositor partial sequence | sequence record 85201 | insert sequence 2
TCAACTACACCAAGAGCGGCAAGAAGTTCTGGAACTGCTGCACCTGCAGCCCATGCGCGACCAGAAGGGC
GAGCTGCAGTACTTCATCGGCGTGCAGCTGGACGGCGGCGGCATGGTGAGCAAGGGCGAGGAGGATAACA
TGGCCATCATCAAGGAGTTCATGCGCTTCAAGGTGCACATGGAGGGCTCCGTGAACGGCCACGAGTTCGA
GATCGAGGGCGAGGGCGAGGGCCGCCCCTACGAGGGCACCCAGACCGCCAAGCTGAAGGTGACCAAGGGT
GGCCCCCTGCCCTTCGCCTGGGACATCCTGTCCCCTCAGTTCATGTACGGCTCCAAGGCCTACGTGAAGC
ACCCCGCCGACATCCCCGACTACTTGAAGCTGTCCTTCCCCGAGGGCTTCAAGTGGGAGCGCGTGATGAA
CTTCGAGGACGGCGGCGTGGTGACCGTGACCCAGGACTCCTCCCTGCAGGACGGCGAGTTCATCTACAAG
GTGAAGCTGCGCGGCACCAACTTCCCCTCCGACGGCCCCGTAATGCAGAAGAAGACCATGGGCTGGGAGG
CCTCCTCCGAGCGGATGTACCCCGAGGACGGCGCCCTGAAGGGCGAGATCAAGCAGAGGCTGAAGCTGAA
GGACGGCGGCCACTACGACGCTGAGGTCAAGACCACCTACAAGGCCAAGAAGCCCGTGCAGCTGCCCGGC
GCCTACAACGTCAACATCAAGTTGGACATCACCTCCCACAACGAGGACTACACCATCGTGGAACAGTACG
AACGCGCCGAGGGCCGCCACTCCACCGGCGGCATGGACGAGCTGTACAAGTCCGGACTCAGATCTCGAGC
TCAAGCTTCGAATTCTGCAGTCGACGGTACCGCGGGCCCGGGATCCACCGGATCTAGATAACTGATCATA
ATCAGCCATACCA
