>Addgene plasmid #54801 | mCherry-miniSOG-C1 | addgene partial sequence | sequence record 92575 | CMV-F 5'-CGCAAATGGGCGGTAGGCGTG-3'
GTGAACCGTCAGATCCGCTAGCGCTACCGGTCGCCACCATGGAGAAGAGCTTCGTGATCACCGACCCCCG
CCTGCCCGACAACCCCATCATCTTCGCCAGCGACGGCTTCCTGGAGCTGACCGAGTACAGCAGAGAGGAG
ATCCTGGGCCGCAACGGCCGCTTCCTGCAGGGCCCCGAGACCGACCAGGCCACCGTGCAGAAGATCCGCG
ACGCCATCCGCGACCAGCGCGAGATCACCGTGCAGCTGATCAACTACACCAAGAGCGGCAAGAAGTTCTG
GAACCTGCTGCACCTGCAGCCCATGCGCGACCAGAAGGGCGAGCTGCAGTACTTCATCGGCGTGCAGCTG
GACGGCGGCGGCATGGTGAGCAAGGGCGAGGAGGATAACATGGCCATCATCAAGGAGTTCATGCGCTTCA
AGGTGCACATGGAGGGCTCCGTGAACGGCCACGAGTTCGAGATCGAGGGCGAGGGCGAGGGCCGCCCCTA
CGAGGGCACCCAGACCGCCAAGCTGAAGGTGACCAAGGGTGGCCCCCTGCCCTTCGCCTGGGACATCCTG
TCCCCTCAGTTCATGTACGGCTCCAAGGCCTACGTGAAGCACCCCGCCGACATCCCCGACTACTTGAAGC
TGTCCTTCCCCGAGGGCTTCAAGTGGGAGCGCGTGATGAACTTCGAGGACGGCGGCGTGGTGACCGTGAC
CCAGGACTCCTCCCTGCAGGACGGCGAGTTCATCTACAAGGTGAAGCTGCGCGGCACCAACTTCCCCTCC
GACGGCCCCGTAATGCAGAAGAAGACCATGGGCTGGGAGGCCTCCTCCGAGCGGATGTACCCCGAGGACG
GCGCCCTGAAGGGCGAGATCAAGCAGAGGCTGAAGCTGAAGGACGGCGGCCACTACGACGCTGA
